Addgene plasmid #244542: R919-X79-566
Purpose: Bacterial protein expression of His6-MBP-tev-Hs.NRAS(1-169) G13V
Depositing lab: Dominic Esposito. Depositing organization: Frederick National Laboratory.
Backbone
  Vector backbone: pDest-566
  Backbone size w/o insert (bp): 6800
  Vector type: Bacterial Expression
Growth in bacteria
  Bacterial resistance: Ampicillin, 100 μg/mL
  Growth temperature: 37°C
  Growth strain: DH5alpha
  Copy number: High Copy
Gene/Insert
  Gene/Insert name: His6-MBP-tev-Hs.NRAS(1-169) G13V
  Species: H. sapiens (human)
  Entrez Gene: NRAS (a.k.a. ALPS4, CMNS, KRAS, N-ras, NCMS, NRAS1, NS6)
  Tag / fusion protein: His6-MBP (N terminal on insert)
  Cloning method: Gateway Cloning
Terms and licenses: Academic/Nonprofit Terms; Industry Terms: Not Available to Industry
How to cite: R919-X79-566 was a gift from Dominic Esposito (Addgene plasmid # 244542 ; http://n2t.net/addgene:244542 ; RRID:Addgene_244542)
