[The description below was written by a language model from this plasmid's Addgene catalogue record and pLannotate feature annotations shown in this document.]
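Description:
R919-X79-566 is a bacterial expression plasmid of about 7.3 kb, built by Gateway recombination into the pDest-566 destination backbone, for producing a truncated, mutant human NRAS protein in E. coli. It is maintained through a ColE1/pMB1-type origin and selected with ampicillin via the β-lactamase gene. The catalogue lists it as high copy, although the annotation also detects the pBR322-derived rop gene and bom region, which are normally associated with copy-number restraint. An f1 origin and short remnants of a tetracycline resistance gene are also present as backbone carry-over.

Expression is driven by a T7 promoter placed directly upstream of a lac operator and a T7 gene 10 ribosome binding site. A plasmid-borne lacI gene supplies repressor, so transcription stays off until induction with IPTG in a host that provides T7 RNA polymerase. The open reading frame begins with a His6 tag fused to cytosolic maltose binding protein lacking its signal sequence. This is followed by the attB1 scar, a TEV protease recognition site and then NRAS residues 1–169 carrying the G13V substitution, with attB2 downstream. Terminators from rrnB (T1 and T2) and from T7 lie beyond the insert. A downstream polyhistidine-like annotation sits after attB2, and the record gives no indication that it is part of the product.

The His6-MBP module aids solubility and permits affinity purification, and TEV cleavage then releases the NRAS fragment. The record gives the purpose only as bacterial protein expression. Glycine 13 is a well-known site of oncogenic RAS mutation, so recombinant protein of this kind would suit biochemical or structural work.
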