Features (pLannotate 1.2.2; 27 found; start..end, strand, type, name):
      2..20      +  promoter       T7 promoter: promoter for bacteriophage T7 RNA polymerase
     21..45      +  protein_bind   lac operator: The lac repressor binds to the lac operator to inhibit transcription in E. coli. This inhibition can be relieved by adding lactose or isopropyl-β-D-thiogalactopyranoside (IPTG). lac repressor encoded by lacI
     60..82      +  RBS            RBS: efficient ribosome binding site from bacteriophage T7 gene 10 (Olins and Rangwala, 1989)
     99..116     +  CDS            7xHis (fragment): 6xHis affinity tag
    120..1217    +  CDS            MBP: maltose binding protein from E. coli; malE (mutated); This version of the gene does not encode a signal sequence, so MBP will remain in the cytosol.
   1237..1254    +  protein_bind   attB1 (fragment): mutant version of attB; core recombination site for the Gateway® BP reaction BP Clonase™
   1260..1276    +  CDS            TEV site (fragment): tobacco etch virus (TEV) protease recognition and cleavage site
   1281..1787    +  CDS            NRAS (fragment): RASN_HUMAN - Also known as HRAS1. Experimental evidence at protein level: Swiss-Prot protein existence level 1. Ras proteins bind GDP/GTP and possess intrinsic GTPase activity. From Homo sapiens (Human).
   1795..1812    -  protein_bind   attB2 (fragment): mutant version of attB; core recombination site for the Gateway® BP reaction BP Clonase™
   1912..1929    +  CDS            9xHis (fragment): 9xHis affinity tag
   1976..2091    +  ncRNA          5S rRNA: Accession: RF00001 - 5S ribosomal RNA
   2095..2181    +  terminator     rrnB T1 terminator: Escherichia coli rrnB; transcription terminator T1 from the E. coli rrnB gene
   2273..2300    +  terminator     rrnB T2 terminator: transcription terminator T2 from the E. coli rrnB gene
   2319..2358    +  promoter       AmpR promoter (fragment): bla
   2368..2415    +  terminator     T7 terminator: transcription terminator for bacteriophage T7 RNA polymerase
   2452..2907    +  rep_origin     f1 ori (sequence partly withheld): f1 bacteriophage origin of replication; arrow indicates direction of (+) strand synthesis
   3022..3882    -  CDS            AmpR: β-lactamase; bla; confers resistance to ampicillin, carbenicillin, and related antibiotics
   3883..3975    -  promoter       AmpR promoter: bla
   4056..4644    +  rep_origin     ori: high-copy-number ColE1/pMB1/pBR322/pUC origin of replication
   4830..4969    -  misc_feature   bom: basis of mobility region from pBR322
   5071..5262    -  CDS            rop: Rop protein, which maintains plasmids at low copy number; rop
   5279..5659    +  CDS            YPB1_ECOLX: Protein predicted: Swiss-Prot protein existence level 4. From Escherichia coli.
   5721..5785    -  CDS            TcR (fragment): tetracycline efflux protein; tet; confers resistance to tetracycline
   5800..5821    -  protein_bind   CAP binding site: CAP binding activates transcription in the presence of cAMP. E. coli catabolite activator protein
   5834..6916    -  CDS            lacI: lac repressor; lacI; The lac repressor binds to the lac operator to inhibit transcription in E. coli. This inhibition can be relieved by adding lactose or isopropyl-β-D-thiogalactopyranoside (IPTG).
   6917..6994    -  promoter       lacI promoter: lacI
   7002..7281    -  CDS            TcR (fragment): tetracycline efflux protein; tet; confers resistance to tetracycline
>Addgene plasmid #244542 | R919-X79-566 | addgene full sequence | sequence record 488796 | Addgene NGS Result
TTAATACGACTCACTATAGGGGAATTGTGAGCGGATAACAATTCCCCTCTAGAAATAATTTTGTTTAACT
TTAAGAAGGAGATATACATATGAGATCCCATCACCATCACCATCACGGCAAAATCGAAGAAGGTAAACTG
GTAATCTGGATTAACGGCGATAAAGGCTATAACGGTCTCGCTGAAGTCGGTAAGAAATTCGAGAAAGATA
CCGGAATTAAAGTCACCGTTGAGCATCCGGATAAACTGGAAGAGAAATTCCCACAGGTTGCGGCAACTGG
CGATGGCCCTGACATTATCTTCTGGGCACACGACCGCTTTGGTGGCTACGCTCAATCTGGCCTGTTGGCT
GAAATCACCCCGGACAAAGCGTTCCAGGACAAGCTGTATCCGTTTACCTGGGATGCCGTACGTTACAACG
GCAAGCTGATTGCTTACCCGATCGCTGTTGAAGCGTTATCGCTGATTTATAACAAAGATCTGCTGCCGAA
CCCGCCAAAAACCTGGGAAGAGATCCCGGCGCTGGATAAAGAACTGAAAGCGAAAGGTAAGAGCGCGCTG
ATGTTCAACCTGCAAGAACCGTACTTCACCTGGCCGCTGATTGCTGCTGACGGGGGTTATGCGTTCAAGT
ATGAAAACGGCAAGTACGACATTAAAGACGTGGGCGTGGATAACGCTGGCGCGAAAGCGGGTCTGACCTT
CCTGGTTGACCTGATTAAAAACAAACACATGAATGCAGACACCGATTACTCCATCGCAGAAGCTGCCTTT
AATAAAGGCGAAACAGCGATGACCATCAACGGCCCGTGGGCATGGTCCAACATCGACACCAGCAAAGTGA
ATTATGGTGTAACGGTACTGCCGACCTTCAAGGGTCAACCATCCAAACCGTTCGTTGGCGTGCTGAGCGC
AGGTATTAACGCCGCCAGTCCGAACAAAGAGCTGGCAAAAGAGTTCCTCGAAAACTATCTGCTGACTGAT
GAAGGTCTGGAAGCGGTTAATAAAGACAAACCGCTGGGTGCCGTAGCGCTGAAGTCTTACGAGGAAGAGT
TGGCGAAAGATCCACGTATTGCCGCCACCATGGAAAACGCCCAGAAAGGTGAAATCATGCCGAACATCCC
GCAGATGTCCGCTTTCTGGTATGCCGTGCGTACTGCGGTGATCAACGCCGCCAGCGGTCGTCAGACTGTC
GATGAAGCCCTGAAAGACGCGCAGACTAATTCGGGATCTGATATCACAAGTTTGTACAAAAAAGTTGGCG
AAAACCTGTACTTCCAAGGCATGACTGAGTACAAACTGGTGGTGGTTGGAGCAGGTGTTGTTGGGAAAAG
CGCACTGACAATCCAGCTAATCCAGAACCACTTTGTAGATGAATATGATCCCACCATAGAGGATTCTTAC
AGAAAACAAGTGGTTATAGATGGTGAAACCTGTTTGTTGGACATACTGGATACAGCTGGACAAGAAGAGT
ACAGTGCCATGAGAGACCAATACATGAGGACAGGCGAAGGCTTCCTCTGTGTATTTGCCATCAATAATAG
CAAGTCATTTGCGGATATTAACCTCTACAGGGAGCAGATTAAGCGAGTAAAAGACTCGGATGATGTACCT
ATGGTGCTAGTGGGAAACAAGTGTGATTTGCCAACAAGGACAGTTGATACAAAACAAGCCCACGAACTGG
CCAAGAGTTACGGGATTCCATTCATTGAAACCTCAGCCAAGACCAGACAGGGTGTTGAAGATGCTTTTTA
CACACTGGTAAGAGAAATACGCCAGTACCGAATGAAATAATCAACTTTCTTGTACAAAGTGGTGATATCG
CTAGCTAGATAGCTAGAAGCTTGCGGCCGCACAGCTGTATACACGTGCAAGCCAGCCAGAACTCGCTCCT
GAAGACCCAGAGGATCTCGAGCACCACCACCACCACCACTAATGTTAATTAAGTTGGGCGTTCCTAGGCT
GATAAAACAGAATTTGCCTGGCGGCAGTAGCGCGGTGGTCCCACCTGACCCCATGCCGAACTCAGAAGTG
AAACGCCGTAGCGCCGATGGTAGTGTGGGGTCTCCCCATGCGAGAGTAGGGAACTGCCAGGCATCAAATA
AAACGAAAGGCTCAGTCGAAAGACTGGGCCTTTCGTTTTATCTGTTGTTTGTCGGTGAACGCTCTCCTGA
GTAGGACAAATCCGCCGGGAGCGGATTTGAACGTTGCGAAGCAACGGCCCGGAGGGTGGCGGGCAGGACG
CCCGCCATAAACTGCCAGGCATCAAATTAAGCAGAAGGCCATCCTGACGGATGGCCTTTTTGCGTTTCTA
CAAACTCTTTTGTTTATTTTTCTAAATACATTCAAATATGTATCCGCTGAGCAATAACTAGCATAACCCC
TTGGGGCCTCTAAACGGGTCTTGAGGGGTTTTTTGCTGAAAGGAGGAACTATATCCGGATTGGCGAATGG
G
[124 nt withheld, positions 2452-2575]
C
[91 nt withheld, positions 2577-2667]
A
[49 nt withheld, positions 2669-2717]
CCTTTGACGTTGGAGTCCACGTTCTTT
[37 nt withheld, positions 2745-2781]
ACCCTATCTCGGTCTATTCTTTTGATTTATAAGGGATTTTGCCGATTTCGGCCTATTGGTTAAAAAATGA
GCTGATTTAACAAAAATTTAACGCGAATTTTAACAAAATATTAACGTTTACAATTTCTGGCGGCACGATG
GCATGAGATTATCAAAAAGGATCTTCACCTAGATCCTTTTAAATTAAAAATGAAGTTTTAAATCAATCTA
AAGTATATATGAGTAAACTTGGTCTGACAGTTACCAATGCTTAATCAGTGAGGCACCTATCTCAGCGATC
TGTCTATTTCGTTCATCCATAGTTGCCTGACTCCCCGTCGTGTAGATAACTACGATACGGGAGGGCTTAC
CATCTGGCCCCAGTGCTGCAATGATACCGCGAGACCCACGCTCACCGGCTCCAGATTTATCAGCAATAAA
CCAGCCAGCCGGAAGGGCCGAGCGCAGAAGTGGTCCTGCAACTTTATCCGCCTCCATCCAGTCTATTAAT
TGTTGCCGGGAAGCTAGAGTAAGTAGTTCGCCAGTTAATAGTTTGCGCAACGTTGTTGCCATTGCTACAG
GCATCGTGGTGTCACGCTCGTCGTTTGGTATGGCTTCATTCAGCTCCGGTTCCCAACGATCAAGGCGAGT
TACATGATCCCCCATGTTGTGCAAAAAAGCGGTTAGCTCCTTCGGTCCTCCGATCGTTGTCAGAAGTAAG
TTGGCCGCAGTGTTATCACTCATGGTTATGGCAGCACTGCATAATTCTCTTACTGTCATGCCATCCGTAA
GATGCTTTTCTGTGACTGGTGAGTACTCAACCAAGTCATTCTGAGAATAGTGTATGCGGCGACCGAGTTG
CTCTTGCCCGGCGTCAATACGGGATAATACCGCGCCACATAGCAGAACTTTAAAAGTGCTCATCATTGGA
AAACGTTCTTCGGGGCGAAAACTCTCAAGGATCTTACCGCTGTTGAGATCCAGTTCGATGTAACCCACTC
GTGCACCCAACTGATCTTCAGCATCTTTTACTTTCACCAGCGTTTCTGGGTGAGCAAAAACAGGAAGGCA
AAATGCCGCAAAAAAGGGAATAAGGGCGACACGGAAATGTTGAATACTCATACTCTTCCTTTTTCAATCA
TGATTGAAGCATTTATCAGGGTTATTGTCTCATGAGCGGATACATATTTGAATGTATTTAGAAAAATAAA
CAAATAGGTCATGACCAAAATCCCTTAACGTGAGTTTTCGTTCCACTGAGCGTCAGACCCCGTAGAAAAG
ATCAAAGGATCTTCTTGAGATCCTTTTTTTCTGCGCGTAATCTGCTGCTTGCAAACAAAAAAACCACCGC
TACCAGCGGTGGTTTGTTTGCCGGATCAAGAGCTACCAACTCTTTTTCCGAAGGTAACTGGCTTCAGCAG
AGCGCAGATACCAAATACTGTCCTTCTAGTGTAGCCGTAGTTAGGCCACCACTTCAAGAACTCTGTAGCA
CCGCCTACATACCTCGCTCTGCTAATCCTGTTACCAGTGGCTGCTGCCAGTGGCGATAAGTCGTGTCTTA
CCGGGTTGGACTCAAGACGATAGTTACCGGATAAGGCGCAGCGGTCGGGCTGAACGGGGGGTTCGTGCAC
ACAGCCCAGCTTGGAGCGAACGACCTACACCGAACTGAGATACCTACAGCGTGAGCTATGAGAAAGCGCC
ACGCTTCCCGAAGGGAGAAAGGCGGACAGGTATCCGGTAAGCGGCAGGGTCGGAACAGGAGAGCGCACGA
GGGAGCTTCCAGGGGGAAACGCCTGGTATCTTTATAGTCCTGTCGGGTTTCGCCACCTCTGACTTGAGCG
TCGATTTTTGTGATGCTCGTCAGGGGGGCGGAGCCTATGGAAAAACGCCAGCAACGCGGCCTTTTTACGG
TTCCTGGCCTTTTGCTGGCCTTTTGCTCACATGTTCTTTCCTGCGTTATCCCCTGATTCTGTGGATAACC
GTATTACCGCCTTTGAGTGAGCTGATACCGCTCGCCGCAGCCGAACGACCGAGCGCAGCGAGTCAGTGAG
CGAGGAAGCGGAAGAGCGCCTGATGCGGTATTTTCTCCTTACGCATCTGTGCGGTATTTCACACCGCAAT
GGTGCACTCTCAGTACAATCTGCTCTGATGCCGCATAGTTAAGCCAGTATACACTCCGCTATCGCTACGT
GACTGGGTCATGGCTGCGCCCCGACACCCGCCAACACCCGCTGACGCGCCCTGACGGGCTTGTCTGCTCC
CGGCATCCGCTTACAGACAAGCTGTGACCGTCTCCGGGAGCTGCATGTGTCAGAGGTTTTCACCGTCATC
ACCGAAACGCGCGAGGCAGCTGCGGTAAAGCTCATCAGCGTGGTCGTGAAGCGATTCACAGATGTCTGCC
TGTTCATCCGCGTCCAGCTCGTTGAGTTTCTCCAGAAGCGTTAATGTCTGGCTTCTGATAAAGCGGGCCA
TGTTAAGGGCGGTTTTTTCCTGTTTGGTCACTGATGCCTCCGTGTAAGGGGGATTTCTGTTCATGGGGGT
AATGATACCGATGAAACGAGAGAGGATGCTCACGATACGGGTTACTGATGATGAACATGCCCGGTTACTG
GAACGTTGTGAGGGTAAACAACTGGCGGTATGGATGCGGCGGGACCAGAGAAAAATCACTCAGGGTCAAT
GCCAGCGCTTCGTTAATACAGATGTAGGTGTTCCACAGGGTAGCCAGCAGCATCCTGCGATGCAGATCCG
GAACATAATGGTGCAGGGCGCTGACTTCCGCGTTTCCAGACTTTACGAAACACGGAAACCGAAGACCATT
CATGTTGTTGCTCAGGTCGCAGACGTTTTGCAGCAGCAGTCGCTTCACGTTCGCTCGCGTATCGGTGATT
CATTCTGCTAACCAGTAAGGCAACCCCGCCAGCCTAGCCGGGTCCTCAACGACAGGAGCACGATCATGCT
AGTCATGCCCCGCGCCCACCGGAAGGAGCTGACTGGGTTGAAGGCTCTCAAGGGCATCGGTCGAGATCCC
GGTGCCTAATGAGTGAGCTAACTTACATTAATTGCGTTGCGCTCACTGCCCGCTTTCCAGTCGGGAAACC
TGTCGTGCCAGCTGCATTAATGAATCGGCCAACGCGCGGGGAGAGGCGGTTTGCGTATTGGGCGCCAGGG
TGGTTTTTCTTTTCACCAGTGAGACGGGCAACAGCTGATTGCCCTTCACCGCCTGGCCCTGAGAGAGTTG
CAGCAAGCGGTCCACGCTGGTTTGCCCCAGCAGGCGAAAATCCTGTTTGATGGTGGTTAACGGCGGGATA
TAACATGAGCTGTCTTCGGTATCGTCGTATCCCACTACCGAGATGTCCGCACCAACGCGCAGCCCGGACT
CGGTAATGGCGCGCATTGCGCCCAGCGCCATCTGATCGTTGGCAACCAGCATCGCAGTGGGAACGATGCC
CTCATTCAGCATTTGCATGGTTTGTTGAAAACCGGACATGGCACTCCAGTCGCCTTCCCGTTCCGCTATC
GGCTGAATTTGATTGCGAGTGAGATATTTATGCCAGCCAGCCAGACGCAGACGCGCCGAGACAGAACTTA
ATGGGCCCGCTAACAGCGCGATTTGCTGGTGACCCAATGCGACCAGATGCTCCACGCCCAGTCGCGTACC
GTCTTCATGGGAGAAAATAATACTGTTGATGGGTGTCTGGTCAGAGACATCAAGAAATAACGCCGGAACA
TTAGTGCAGGCAGCTTCCACAGCAATGGCATCCTGGTCATCCAGCGGATAGTTAATGATCAGCCCACTGA
CGCGTTGCGCGAGAAGATTGTGCACCGCCGCTTTACAGGCTTCGACGCCGCTTCGTTCTACCATCGACAC
CACCACGCTGGCACCCAGTTGATCGGCGCGAGATTTAATCGCCGCGACAATTTGCGACGGCGCGTGCAGG
GCCAGACTGGAGGTGGCAACGCCAATCAGCAACGACTGTTTGCCCGCCAGTTGTTGTGCCACGCGGTTGG
GAATGTAATTCAGCTCCGCCATCGCCGCTTCCACTTTTTCCCGCGTTTTCGCAGAAACGTGGCTGGCCTG
GTTCACCACGCGGGAAACGGTCTGATAAGAGACACCGGCATACTCTGCGACATCGTATAACGTTACTGGT
TTCACATTCACCACCCTGAATTGACTCTCTTCCGGGCGCTATCATGCCATACCGCGAAAGGTTTTGCGCC
ATTCGATGGTGTCCGGGATCTCGACGCTCTCCCTTATGCGACTCCTGCATTAGGAAGCAGCCCAGTAGTA
GGTTGAGGCCGTTGAGCACCGCCGCCGCAAGGAATGGTGCATGCAAGGAGATGGCGCCCAACAGTCCCCC
GGCCACGGGGCCTGCCACCATACCCACGCCGAAACAAGCGCTCATGAGCCCGAAGTGGCGAGCCCGATCT
TCCCCATCGGTGATGTCGGCGATATAGGCGCCAGCAACCGCACCTGTGGCGCCGGTGATGCCGGCCACGA
TGCGTCCGGCGTAGAGGATCGAGATCGATCTCGATCCCGCGAAA
